>Addgene plasmid #108689 | FJZ 663 | addgene full sequence | sequence record 208356 | Addgene NGS Result
TAATACGACTCACTATAGGAAAGAATTGCCATCTTGGCAATTCAACAACAACAACAACAACAACAACAAC
AACAACAACAACAACAACAACAACAAAAAATGAGAGCCAAGTGGAGAAAGAAGAGAACTAGAAGACTTAA
GAGAAAGAGACGGAAGGTGAGAGCCAGATCCAAATAAGCGGATTATGAGTAAATAACTCTAATTTTGTTT
TAAATTCTTTCAAGAGTATCGTAATGTCATTGATGAATTAACATGTTAGTTTCTATTCTACCTCATAATG
GATCTAAATTGCATACTAATCTCACGGTGGGGTGTAAACCATTGCCTACTATTTATATAGTGCTTTATAT
ATGTCTCACATAGTTTAATCAATTGTCCGTTTTTTTGGTCGACCTCGAGGGGGGGCCCGGTACCAGCTTT
TGTTCCCTTTAGTGAGGGTTAATTTCGAGCTTGGCGTAATCATGGTCATAGCTGTTTCCTGTGTGAAATT
GTTATCCGCTCACAATTCCACACAACATACGAGCCGGAAGCATAAAGTGTAAAGCCTGGGGTGCCTAATG
AGTGAGCTAACTCACATTAATTGCGTTGCGCTCACTGCCCGCTTTCCAGTCGGGAAACCTGTCGTGCCAG
CTGCATTAATGAATCGGCCAACGCGCGGGGAGAGGCGGTTTGCGTATTGGGCGCTCTTCCGCTTCCTCGC
TCACTGACTCGCTGCGCTCGGTCGTTCGGCTGCGGCGAGCGGTATCAGCTCACTCAAAGGCGGTAATACG
GTTATCCACAGAATCAGGGGATAACGCAGGAAAGAACATGTGAGCAAAAGGCCAGCAAAAGGCCAGGAAC
CGTAAAAAGGCCGCGTTGCTGGCGTTTTTCCATAGGCTCCGCCCCCCTGACGAGCATCACAAAAATCGAC
GCTCAAGTCAGAGGTGGCGAAACCCGACAGGACTATAAAGATACCAGGCGTTTCCCCCTGGAAGCTCCCT
CGTGCGCTCTCCTGTTCCGACCCTGCCGCTTACCGGATACCTGTCCGCCTTTCTCCCTTCGGGAAGCGTG
GCGCTTTCTCATAGCTCACGCTGTAGGTATCTCAGTTCGGTGTAGGTCGTTCGCTCCAAGCTGGGCTGTG
TGCACGAACCCCCCGTTCAGCCCGACCGCTGCGCCTTATCCGGTAACTATCGTCTTGAGTCCAACCCGGT
AAGACACGACTTATCGCCACTGGCAGCAGCCACTGGTAACAGGATTAGCAGAGCGAGGTATGTAGGCGGT
GCTACAGAGTTCTTGAAGTGGTGGCCTAACTACGGCTACACTAGAAGAACAGTATTTGGTATCTGCGCTC
TGCTGAAGCCAGTTACCTTCGGAAAAAGAGTTGGTAGCTCTTGATCCGGCAAACAAACCACCGCTGGTAG
CGGTGGTTTTTTTGTTTGCAAGCAGCAGATTACGCGCAGAAAAAAAGGATCTCAAGAAGATCCTTTGATC
TTTTCTACGGGGTCTGACGCTCAGTGGAACGAAAACTCACGTTAAGGGATTTTGGTCATGAGATTATCAA
AAAGGATCTTCACCTAGATCCTTTTAAATTAAAAATGAAGTTTTAAATCAATCTAAAGTATATATGAGTA
AACTTGGTCTGACAGTTACCAATGCTTAATCAGTGAGGCACCTATCTCAGCGATCTGTCTATTTCGTTCA
TCCATAGTTGCCTGACTCCCCGTCGTGTAGATAACTACGATACGGGAGGGCTTACCATCTGGCCCCAGTG
CTGCAATGATACCGCGAGACCCACGCTCACCGGCTCCAGATTTATCAGCAATAAACCAGCCAGCCGGAAG
GGCCGAGCGCAGAAGTGGTCCTGCAACTTTATCCGCCTCCATCCAGTCTATTAATTGTTGCCGGGAAGCT
AGAGTAAGTAGTTCGCCAGTTAATAGTTTGCGCAACGTTGTTGCCATTGCTACAGGCATCGTGGTGTCAC
GCTCGTCGTTTGGTATGGCTTCATTCAGCTCCGGTTCCCAACGATCAAGGCGAGTTACATGATCCCCCAT
GTTGTGCAAAAAAGCGGTTAGCTCCTTCGGTCCTCCGATCGTTGTCAGAAGTAAGTTGGCCGCAGTGTTA
TCACTCATGGTTATGGCAGCACTGCATAATTCTCTTACTGTCATGCCATCCGTAAGATGCTTTTCTGTGA
CTGGTGAGTACTCAACCAAGTCATTCTGAGAATAGTGTATGCGGCGACCGAGTTGCTCTTGCCCGGCGTC
AATACGGGATAATACCGCGCCACATAGCAGAACTTTAAAAGTGCTCATCATTGGAAAACGTTCTTCGGGG
CGAAAACTCTCAAGGATCTTACCGCTGTTGAGATCCAGTTCGATGTAACCCACTCGTGCACCCAACTGAT
CTTCAGCATCTTTTACTTTCACCAGCGTTTCTGGGTGAGCAAAAACAGGAAGGCAAAATGCCGCAAAAAA
GGGAATAAGGGCGACACGGAAATGTTGAATACTCATACTCTTCCTTTTTCAATATTATTGAAGCATTTAT
CAGGGTTATTGTCTCATGAGCGGATACATATTTGAATGTATTTAGAAAAATAAACAAATAGGGGTTCCGC
GCACATTTCCCCGAAAAGTGCCACCTAAATTGTAAGCGTTAATATTTTGTTAAAATTCGCGTTAAATTTT
TGTTAAATCAGCTCATTTTTTAACCAATAGGCCGAAATCGGCAAAATCCCTTATAAATCAAAAGAATAGA
CCGAGATAGGGT
[37 nt withheld, positions 2743-2779]
AAAGAACGTGGACTCCAACGTCAAAGG
[49 nt withheld, positions 2807-2855]
T
[91 nt withheld, positions 2857-2947]
GG
[123 nt withheld, positions 2950-3072]
CCCATTCGCCATTCAGGCTGCGCAACTGTTGGGAAGGGCGATCGGTGCGGGCCTCTTCGCTATTACGCCA
GCTGGCGAAAGGGGGATGTGCTGCAAGGCGATTAAGTTGGGTAACGCCAGGGTTTTCCCAGTCACGACGT
TGTAAAACGACGGCCAGTGAATTG
Features (pLannotate 1.2.2; 12 found; start..end, strand, type, name):
      1..19      +  promoter       T7 promoter: promoter for bacteriophage T7 RNA polymerase
    388..414     +  misc_feature   MCS (fragment): pBluescript multiple cloning site
    426..444     -  promoter       T3 promoter: promoter for bacteriophage T3 RNA polymerase
    489..505     -  protein_bind   lac operator: The lac repressor binds to the lac operator to inhibit transcription in E. coli. This inhibition can be relieved by adding lactose or isopropyl-β-D-thiogalactopyranoside (IPTG). lac repressor encoded by lacI
    513..543     -  promoter       lac promoter: promoter for the E. coli lac operon
    558..579     -  protein_bind   CAP binding site: CAP binding activates transcription in the presence of cAMP. E. coli catabolite activator protein
    592..684     -  CDS            lacI (fragment): lac repressor; lacI; The lac repressor binds to the lac operator to inhibit transcription in E. coli. This inhibition can be relieved by adding lactose or isopropyl-β-D-thiogalactopyranoside (IPTG).
    867..1455    -  rep_origin     ori: high-copy-number ColE1/pMB1/pBR322/pUC origin of replication
   1626..2486    -  CDS            AmpR: β-lactamase; bla; confers resistance to ampicillin, carbenicillin, and related antibiotics
   2487..2591    -  promoter       AmpR promoter: bla
   2617..3072    -  rep_origin     f1 ori (sequence partly withheld): f1 bacteriophage origin of replication; arrow indicates direction of (+) strand synthesis
   3077..3234    -  CDS            lacZα (fragment): LacZα fragment of β-galactosidase; lacZ fragment
