[The description below was written by a language model from this plasmid's Addgene catalogue record and pLannotate feature annotations shown in this document.]
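Description:
FJZ 663 is a pBluescript II KS(+)-based plasmid that serves as a template for in vitro transcription of the Saccharomyces cerevisiae RPL41A (also RPL47A, YDL184C) mRNA. Although it is catalogued as a bacterial expression vector, its stated purpose is run-off synthesis of mRNA rather than protein production in E. coli. It is maintained in E. coli as a high-copy plasmid through the ColE1/pUC-type origin and selected with ampicillin via the β-lactamase gene and its native promoter. It also retains the f1 phage origin, which in phagemid backbones allows single-stranded DNA production.

In the sequenced record of about 3.2 kb, a T7 promoter lies at the start of the map. It is followed by an unannotated stretch of roughly 370 bp that ends at a remnant of the pBluescript polylinker. This gap presumably holds the RPL41A sequence, but the feature table does not annotate the insert, and the cloning sites used are recorded as unknown. A T3 promoter faces inward from the opposite side. The remaining backbone elements, namely the lac promoter, operator, CAP site and fragments of lacZα and lacI, are remnants of the blue/white screening region and have no role in the intended use.

According to the depositor, the plasmid is linearised with SalI so that T7 RNA polymerase runs off at a defined 3′ end, giving a transcript of fixed length. The associated study examined how yeast eIF4A promotes recruitment of mRNAs with differing degrees of structure. This is consistent with use of the RPL41A transcript as a model mRNA in translation initiation assays, although the record does not describe those assays.
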