Addgene plasmid #108689: FJZ 663
Purpose: in vitro mRNA transcription
Depositing lab: Jon Lorsch. Depositing organization: National Institute of Child Health and Human Development (NICHD). Publication: Yeast eIF4A enhances recruitment of mRNAs regardless of their structural complexity. Yourik P, Aitken CE, Zhou F, Gupta N, Hinnebusch AG, Lorsch JR. Elife. 2017 Nov 30;6. doi: 10.7554/eLife.31476. PubMed 29192585.
Backbone
  Vector backbone: pBluescript II KS (+)
  Backbone manufacturer: Stratagene
  Backbone size w/o insert (bp): 2960
  Vector type: Bacterial Expression
Growth in bacteria
  Bacterial resistance: Ampicillin, 100 μg/mL
  Growth temperature: 37°C
  Growth strain: DH5alpha
  Copy number: High Copy
Gene/Insert
  Gene/Insert name: RPL41A (alt name: RPL47A)
  Species: S. cerevisiae (budding yeast)
  GenBank ID: NM_001180244
  Entrez Gene: RPL41A (a.k.a. YDL184C, RPL47A)
  Promoter: T7
  Cloning method: Restriction Enzyme; 5′ cloning site unknown (unknown if destroyed); 3′ cloning site unknown (unknown if destroyed)
  Sequencing primers: 5′ M13
Terms and licenses: Academic/Nonprofit Terms; Industry Terms: Not Available to Industry
Depositor comments: For In vitro transcription, the plasmid was cut with SalI or SalI-HF for the transcription to run off.
How to cite: FJZ 663 was a gift from Jon Lorsch (Addgene plasmid # 108689 ; http://n2t.net/addgene:108689 ; RRID:Addgene_108689)
