>Addgene plasmid #108689 | FJZ 663 | depositor partial sequence | sequence record 204946 | Resulting RNA sequence (5'-3') made by T7 RNA Polymerase run-off transcription
GGAAAGAAUUGCCAUCUUGGCAAUUCAACAACAACAACAACAACAACAACAACAACAACAACAACAACAA
CAACAACAAAAAAUGAGAGCCAAGUGGAGAAAGAAGAGAACUAGAAGACUUAAGAGAAAGAGACGGAAGG
UGAGAGCCAGAUCCAAAUAAGCGGAUUAUGAGUAAAUAACUCUAAUUUUGUUUUAAAUUCUUUCAAGAGU
AUCGUAAUGUCAUUGAUGAAUUAACAUGUUAGUUUCUAUUCUACCUCAUAAUGGAUCUAAAUUGCAUACU
AAUCUCACGGUGGGGUGUAAACCAUUGCCUACUAUUUAUAUAGUGCUUUAUAUAUGUCUCACAUAGUUUA
AUCAAUUGUCCGUUUUUUUGG
